Addgene plasmid #157219: pD649-HAsp-BTN2A3P-COMP5AP-AviTag-9xHis
Purpose: Mammalian expression of cell-surface protein extracellular domain fused to COMP5AP-AviTag-9xHis. Protein is secreted from cells.
Depositing lab: Chris Garcia. Depositing organization: Stanford University. Publication: A Human IgSF Cell-Surface Interactome Reveals a Complex Network of Protein-Protein Interactions. Wojtowicz WM, Vielmetter J, Fernandes RA, Siepe DH, Eastman CL, Chisholm GB, Cox S, Klock H, Anderson PW, Rue SM, Miller JJ, Glaser SM, Bragstad ML, Vance J, Lam AW, Lesley SA, Zinn K, Garcia KC. Cell. 2020 Aug 20;182(4):1027-1043.e17. doi: 10.1016/j.cell.2020.07.025. PubMed 32822567.
Backbone
  Vector backbone: pD649
  Backbone size w/o insert (bp): 7153
  Vector type: Mammalian Expression
Growth in bacteria
  Bacterial resistance: Ampicillin, 100 μg/mL
  Growth temperature: 37°C
  Growth strain: DH5alpha
  Copy number: High Copy
Gene/Insert
  Gene/Insert name: BTN2A3P (alt name: BT2A3)
  Species: H. sapiens (human)
  Insert size (bp): 657
  Entrez Gene: BTN2A3P (a.k.a. RP1-45P21.3, BTN2A3)
  Promoter: CMV/SP6
  Tag / fusion protein: COMP5AP-AviTag-9xHis (C terminal on backbone)
  Cloning method: Restriction Enzyme; 5′ cloning site GCGGCCGC (not destroyed); 3′ cloning site GGCGCGCC (not destroyed)
  Sequencing primers: 5′ ATTTAGGTGACACTATAG; 3′ CGTCGCACTCCATCACGGTG
Resource information
  A portion of this plasmid was derived from a plasmid made by: synthesis by ThermoFisher
Terms and licenses: Academic/Nonprofit Terms; Industry Terms: Not Available to Industry
Depositor comments: Some plasmids in this collection may have an IS4-like element ISVsa5 family transposase upstream of the CMV promoter.
How to cite: pD649-HAsp-BTN2A3P-COMP5AP-AviTag-9xHis was a gift from Chris Garcia (Addgene plasmid # 157219 ; http://n2t.net/addgene:157219 ; RRID:Addgene_157219)
