[The description below was written by a language model from this plasmid's Addgene catalogue record and pLannotate feature annotations shown in this document.]
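Description:
pD649-HAsp-BTN2A3P-COMP5AP-AviTag-9xHis is a mammalian expression plasmid built on the pD649 backbone for producing the extracellular domain of a human cell-surface protein as a secreted, multimerised reporter fusion. It is propagated in E. coli as a high-copy plasmid through a ColE1/pUC-type origin and selected with ampicillin via the β-lactamase gene. A separate SV40 early/EM7 promoter cassette driving a puromycin N-acetyltransferase sequence, followed by an SV40 poly(A) signal, is annotated and could support selection in mammalian cells, although the record does not comment on its use. Short annotated fragments of KanR, lacZα, ble and the f1 origin appear to be backbone remnants rather than functional elements.

The expression unit consists of the CMV enhancer and promoter with a fragment of CMV intron A, followed by an SP6 promoter that also serves as a sequencing primer site. The open reading frame begins with a signal peptide (named HAsp in the construct; the annotation software matches part of it to an immunoglobulin heavy-chain leader), then the roughly 660 bp human BTN2A3P ectodomain, cloned between preserved NotI and AscI sites. The feature table labels this segment BTN2A1, presumably reflecting homology among butyrophilin family members. Downstream, supplied by the backbone, are the coiled-coil region of rat cartilage oligomeric matrix protein, which drives pentamer assembly, human placental alkaline phosphatase as an enzymatic reporter, an AviTag for site-specific biotinylation, and a polyhistidine tag for purification, ending at a bGH poly(A) signal.

The pentameric, phosphatase-tagged protein is secreted by transfected cells and belongs to a collection made to screen human IgSF ectodomains for protein-protein interactions, where multimerisation raises avidity. The depositor notes that some plasmids in the collection may carry an IS4-like transposase insertion upstream of the CMV promoter; none is annotated here.
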