Features (pLannotate 1.2.2; 24 found; start..end, strand, type, name):
    119..143     -  CDS            KanR (fragment): aminoglycoside phosphotransferase; aph(3')-Ia; confers resistance to kanamycin
    254..842     +  rep_origin     ori: high-copy-number ColE1/pMB1/pBR322/pUC origin of replication
   1067..1084    +  terminator     rrnB T2 terminator (fragment): transcription terminator T2 from the E. coli rrnB gene
   1109..1128    -  CDS            lacZα (fragment): LacZα fragment of β-galactosidase; lacZ fragment
   1584..1600    +  protein_bind   lac operator: The lac repressor binds to the lac operator to inhibit transcription in E. coli. This inhibition can be relieved by adding lactose or isopropyl-β-D-thiogalactopyranoside (IPTG). lac repressor encoded by lacI
   1843..2146    +  enhancer       CMV enhancer: human cytomegalovirus immediate early enhancer
   2147..2350    +  promoter       CMV promoter: human cytomegalovirus (CMV) immediate early promoter
   2486..2529    +  intron         CMV intron (fragment): modified intron A from human cytomegalovirus
   2581..2599    +  promoter       SP6 promoter: promoter for bacteriophage SP6 RNA polymerase
   2603..2640    +  CDS            IgH signal sequence (fragment): signal sequence from the mouse immunoglobulin heavy chain variable region
   2743..3402    +  CDS            BTN2A1 (fragment): BT2A1_HUMAN - Also known as BT2.1, BTF1. Experimental evidence at protein level: Swiss-Prot protein existence level 1. From Homo sapiens (Human).
   3502..3681    +  CDS            Comp (fragment): COMP_RAT - Experimental evidence at protein level: Swiss-Prot protein existence level 1. May play a role in the structural integrity of cartilage via its interaction with other extracellular matrix proteins such as the collagens and fibronectin. Can mediate the interaction of chondrocytes with the cartilage extracellular matrix through interaction with cell surface integrin receptors. Could play a role in the pathogenesis of osteoarthritis. Potent suppressor of apoptosis in both primary chondrocytes and transformed cells. Suppresses apoptosis by blocking the activation of caspase-3 and by indu
   3669..5121    +  CDS            SEAP (fragment): secreted alkaline phosphatase from human placenta The natural enzyme has a C-terminal transmembrane sequence that is replaced by a GPI anchor.
   5146..5187    +  CDS            AviTag™ (fragment): peptide tag that allows for enzymatic biotinylation
   5191..5214    +  CDS            8xHis: 8xHis affinity tag
   5360..5471    +  polyA_signal   bGH poly(A) signal: bovine growth hormone polyadenylation signal
   5472..5580    +  rep_origin     f1 ori (fragment): f1 bacteriophage origin of replication; arrow indicates direction of (+) strand synthesis
   5594..5923    +  promoter       SV40 promoter: SV40 enhancer and early promoter
   5971..6018    +  promoter       EM7 promoter: synthetic bacterial promoter&nbsp
   6037..6636    +  CDS            PuroR (fragment): puromycin N-acetyltransferase; pac from Streptomyces; confers resistance to puromycin
   6646..6771    +  CDS            ble (fragment): BLE_KLEPN - Experimental evidence at protein level: Swiss-Prot protein existence level 1. Binding protein with a strong affinity to the bleomycin family of antibiotics. Binds to CL990; an antimitotic-antibiotic compound. From Klebsiella pneumoniae.
   6766..6887    +  polyA_signal   SV40 poly(A) signal: SV40 polyadenylation signal
   6940..7800    -  CDS            AmpR: β-lactamase; bla; confers resistance to ampicillin, carbenicillin, and related antibiotics
   7803..89      -  promoter       AmpR promoter (fragment) (across the origin): bla
>Addgene plasmid #157219 | pD649-HAsp-BTN2A3P-COMP5AP-AviTag-9xHis | depositor full sequence | sequence record 303547 | Full Sequence
TTTCAATATTATTGAAGCATTTATCAGGGTTATTGTCTCATGAGCGGATACATATTTGAATGTATTTAGA
AAAATAAACAAATAGGGGTCAGTGTTACAACCAATTAACCAATTCTGAACATTATCGCGAGCCCATTTAT
ACCTGAATATGGCTCATAACACCCCTTGCTCATGACCAAAATCCCTTAACGTGAGTTACGCGCGCGTCGT
TCCACTGAGCGTCAGACCCCGTAGAAAAGATCAAAGGATCTTCTTGAGATCCTTTTTTTCTGCGCGTAAT
CTGCTGCTTGCAAACAAAAAAACCACCGCTACCAGCGGTGGTTTGTTTGCCGGATCAAGAGCTACCAACT
CTTTTTCCGAAGGTAACTGGCTTCAGCAGAGCGCAGATACCAAATACTGTTCTTCTAGTGTAGCCGTAGT
TAGCCCACCACTTCAAGAACTCTGTAGCACCGCCTACATACCTCGCTCTGCTAATCCTGTTACCAGTGGC
TGCTGCCAGTGGCGATAAGTCGTGTCTTACCGGGTTGGACTCAAGACGATAGTTACCGGATAAGGCGCAG
CGGTCGGGCTGAACGGGGGGTTCGTGCACACAGCCCAGCTTGGAGCGAACGACCTACACCGAACTGAGAT
ACCTACAGCGTGAGCTATGAGAAAGCGCCACGCTTCCCGAAGGGAGAAAGGCGGACAGGTATCCGGTAAG
CGGCAGGGTCGGAACAGGAGAGCGCACGAGGGAGCTTCCAGGGGGAAACGCCTGGTATCTTTATAGTCCT
GTCGGGTTTCGCCACCTCTGACTTGAGCGTCGATTTTTGTGATGCTCGTCAGGGGGGCGGAGCCTATGGA
AAAACGCCAGCAACGCGGCCTTTTTACGGTTCCTGGCCTTTTGCTGGCCTTTTGCTCACATGTTCTTTCC
TGCGTTATCCCCTGATTCTGTGGATAACCGTATTACCGCCTTTGAGTGAGCTGATACCGCTCGCCGCAGC
CGAACGACCGAGCGCAGCGAGTCAGTGAGCGAGGAAGCGGAAGGCGAGAGTAGGGAACTGCCAGGCATCA
AACTAAGCAGAAGGCCCCTGACGGATGGCCTTTTTGCGTTTCTACAAACTCTTTCTGTGTTGTAAAACGA
CGGCCAGTCTTAAGCTCGGGCCCCCTGGGCGGTTCTGATAACGAGTAATCGTTAATCCGCAAATAACGTA
AAAACCCGCTTCGGCGGGTTTTTTTATGGGGGGAGTTTAGGGAAAGAGCATTTGTCAGAATATTTAAGGG
CGCCTGTCACTTTGCTTGATATATGAGAATTATTTAACCTTATAAATGAGAAAAAAGCAACGCACTTTAA
ATAAGATACGTTGCTTTTTCGATTGATGAACACCTATAATTAAACTATTCATCTATTATTTATGATTTTT
TGTATATACAATATTTCTAGTTTGTTAAAGAGAATTAAGAAAATAAATCTCGAAAATAATAAAGGGAAAA
TCAGTTTTTGATATCAAAATTATACATGTCAACGATAATACAAAATATAATACAAACTATAAGATGTTAT
CAGTATTTATTATCATTTAGAATAAATTTTGTGTCGCCCTTAATTGTGAGCGGATAACAATTACGAGCTT
CATGCACAGTGGCGTTGACTCAATATTGGCCATTAGCCATATTATTCATTGGTTATATAGCATAAATCAA
TATTGGCTATTGGCCATTGCATACGTTGTATCTATATCATAATATGTACATTTATATTGGCTCATGTCCA
ATATGACCGCCATGTTGGCATTGATTATTGACTAGTTATTAATAGTAATCAATTACGGGGTCATTAGTTC
ATAGCCCATATATGGAGTTCCGCGTTACATAACTTACGGTAAATGGCCCGCCTGGCTGACCGCCCAACGA
CCCCCGCCCATTGACGTCAATAATGACGTATGTTCCCATAGTAACGCCAATAGGGACTTTCCATTGACGT
CAATGGGTGGAGTATTTACGGTAAACTGCCCACTTGGCAGTACATCAAGTGTATCATATGCCAAGTACGC
CCCCTATTGACGTCAATGACGGTAAATGGCCCGCCTGGCATTATGCCCAGTACATGACCTTATGGGACTT
TCCTACTTGGCAGTACATCTACGTATTAGTCATCGCTATTACCATGGTGATGCGGTTTTGGCAGTACATC
AATGGGCGTGGATAGCGGTTTGACTCACGGGGATTTCCAAGTCTCCACCCCATTGACGTCAATGGGAGTT
TGTTTTGGCACCAAAATCAACGGGACTTTCCAAAATGTCGTAACAACTCCGCCCCATTGACGCAAATGGG
CGGTAGGCGTGTACGGTGGGAGGTCTATATAAGCAGAGCTCGTTTAGTGAACCGTCAGATCGCCTGGAGA
CGCCATCCACGCTGTTTTGACCTCCATAGAAGACACCGGGACCGATCCAGCCTCCGCGGCCGGGAACGGT
GCATTGGAACGCGGATTCCCCGTGCCAAGAGTGACGTAAGTACCGCCTATAGAGTCTATAGGCCCACCCC
CTTGGCTTCGTTAGAACGCGGCTACAATTAATACATAACCTTATGTATCATACACATACGATTTAGGTGA
CACTATAGAATAACATCCACTTTGCCTTTCTCTCCACAGGTGTCCACTCCCAGGTCCAACTGCACCTCGG
TTCTATCGAAAACGCGCCTGCTAGCGCCACCATGAAGACCATCATTGCCCTGAGCTACATCTTCTGCCTG
GTGTTCGCTGCGGCCGCCCAAGTTACAGTTGTGGGCCCTACAGATCCCATCCTGGCCATGGTCGGAGAGA
ACACCACACTGAGATGCTGTCTGAGCCCCGAAGAGAACGCCGAGGATATGGAAGTGCGGTGGTTCCAGAG
CCAGTTCAGCCCTGCCGTGTTCGTGTACAAAGGCGGCAGAGAGCGGACCGAGGAACAGAAAGAAGAGTAC
CGGGGCAGAACCACCTTCGTGTCCAAGGATAGCAGAGGCAGCGTGGCCCTGATCATCCACAATGTGACCG
CCGAGGACAACGGCATCTACCAGTGCTACTTCCAAGAGGGCAGAAGCTGCAACGAGGCCATCCTGCATCT
GGTGGTGGCCGGACTGGATTCTGAGCCTGTGATCGAGATGAGAGATCACGAGGATGGCGGCATCCAGCTC
GAGTGTATCTCTGGCGGATGGTATCCCAAGCCTCTGACCGTTTGGAGAGATCCCTATGGCGAAGTGGTGC
CCGCTCTGAAAGAAGTGTCTACCCCTGACGCCGACAGCCTGTTTATGGTCACCACCGCCGTGATCATCAG
AGACAAGAGCGTGCGGAACGTGTCCTGCAGCATCAATGATACCCTGCTGGGCCAGAAGAAAGAGAGCGTC
ATCTTCATCCCCGAGTCCTTCATGCCCAGCAGAAGCCCTTGCGTTGGCGCGCCGGAAGATCAAGTTGATC
CAAGATTGATTGATGGCAAGGGCGGATCTCTGGAGGTGCTGTTCCAGGGACCAGGCGGAAGCGGCAATCC
CGGCGGCGATCTGGCCCCCCAGATGCTGCGCGAGCTGCAGGAGACCAATGCCGCCCTGCAGGACGTGCGC
GAGCTGCTGCGCCACCGCGTGAAGGAGATCACCTTCCTGAAGAACACCGTGATGGAGTGCGACGCCTGCG
GTATGCAGCCCTCTAGAGGCTCCGGCTCCATCATCCCAGTTGAGGAGGAGAACCCGGACTTCTGGAACCG
CGAGGCAGCCGAGGCCCTGGGTGCCGCCAAGAAGCTGCAGCCTGCACAGACAGCCGCCAAGAACCTCATC
ATCTTCCTGGGCGATGGGATGGGGGTGTCTACGGTGACAGCTGCCAGGATCCTAAAAGGGCAGAAGAAGG
ACAAACTGGGGCCTGAGATACCCCTGGCCATGGACCGCTTCCCATATGTGGCTCTGTCCAAGACATACAA
TGTAGACAAACATGTGCCAGACAGTGGAGCCACAGCCACGGCCTACCTGTGCGGGGTCAAGGGCAACTTC
CAGACCATTGGCTTGAGTGCAGCCGCCCGCTTTAACCAGTGCAACACGACACGCGGCAACGAGGTCATCT
CCGTGATGAATCGGGCCAAGAAAGCAGGGAAGTCAGTGGGAGTGGTAACCACCACACGAGTGCAGCACGC
CTCGCCAGCCGGCACCTACGCCCACACGGTGAACCGCAACTGGTACTCGGACGCCGACGTGCCTGCCTCG
GCCCGCCAGGAGGGGTGCCAGGACATCGCTACGCAGCTCATCTCCAACATGGACATTGACGTGATCCTAG
GTGGAGGCCGAAAGTACATGTTTCGCATGGGAACCCCAGACCCTGAGTACCCAGATGACTACAGCCAAGG
TGGGACCAGGCTGGACGGGAAGAATCTGGTGCAGGAATGGCTGGCGAAGCGCCAGGGTGCCCGGTATGTG
TGGAACCGCACTGAGCTCATGCAGGCTTCCCTGGACCCGTCTGTGACCCATCTCATGGGTCTCTTTGAGC
CTGGAGACATGAAATACGAGATCCACCGAGACTCCACACTGGACCCCTCCCTGATGGAGATGACAGAGGC
TGCCCTGCGCCTGCTGAGCAGGAACCCCCGCGGCTTCTTCCTCTTCGTGGAGGGTGGTCGCATCGACCAT
GGTCATCATGAAAGCAGGGCTTACCGGGCACTGACTGAGACGATCATGTTCGACGACGCCATTGAGAGGG
CGGGCCAGCTCACCAGCGAGGAGGACACGCTGAGCCTCGTCACTGCCGACCACTCCCACGTCTTCTCCTT
CGGAGGCTACCCCCTGCGAGGGAGCTCCATCTTCGGGCTGGCCCCTGGCAAGGCCCGGGACAGGAAGGCC
TACACGGTCCTCCTATACGGAAACGGTCCAGGCTATGTGCTCAAGGACGGCGCCCGGCCGGATGTTACCG
AGAGCGAGAGCGGGAGCCCCGAGTATCGGCAGCAGTCAGCAGTGCCCCTGGACGAAGAGACCCACGCAGG
CGAGGACGTGGCGGTGTTCGCGCGCGGCCCGCAGGCGCACCTGGTTCACGGCGTGCAGGAGCAGACCTTC
ATAGCGCACGTCATGGCCTTCGCCGCCTGCCTGGAGCCCTACACCGCCTGCGACCTGGCGCCCCCCGCCG
GCACCACCGACGCCGCGCACCCGGGTGGCGGAGGACTGAACGACATCTTCGAGGCTCAGAAAATCGAATG
GCACGAACATCACCATCACCATCACCATCACCATTAAGGCCGGCCTGTAGTCACTGGCACAACGCGTTAC
CCGGTAAGCCAATCGGGTATACACGGTCGTCATACTGCAGACAGGGTTCTTCTACTTTGCAAGATAGTCT
TGAGTAGTAAAATAAATAGATAGAGAAAATCAGCCTCGACTGTGCCTTCTAGTTGCCAGCCATCTGTTGT
TTGCCCCTCCCCCGTGCCTTCCTTGACCCTGGAAGGTGCCACTCCCACTGTCCTTTCCTAATAAAATGAG
GAAATTGCATCACAACACTCAACCCTATCTCGGTCTATTCTTTTGATTTATAAGGGATTTTGCCGATTTC
GGCCTATTGGTTAAAAAATGAGCTGATTTAACAAAAATTTAACGCGAATTAATTCTGTGGAATGTGTGTC
AGTTAGGGTGTGGAAAGTCCCCAGGCTCCCCAGCAGGCAGAAGTATGCAAAGCATGCATCTCAATTAGTC
AGCAACCAGGTGTGGAAAGTCCCCAGGCTCCCCAGCAGGCAGAAGTATGCAAAGCATGCATCTCAATTAG
TCAGCAACCATAGTCCCGCCCCTAACTCCGCCCATCCCGCCCCTAACTCCGCCCAGTTCCGCCCATTCTC
CGCCCCATGGCTGACTAATTTTTTTTATTTATGCAGAGGCCGAGGCCGCCTCTGCCTCTGAGCTATTCCA
GAAGTAGTGAGGAGGCTTTTTTGGAGGCCTAGGCTTTTGCAAAAAGCTCCCGGGAGCTTGTATATCCATT
TTCGGATCTGATCAGCACGTGTTGACAATTAATCATCGGCATAGTATATCGGCATAGTATAATACGACAA
GGTGAGGAACTAAACCATGACCGAGTACAAGCCCACGGTGCGCCTCGCCACCCGCGACGACGTCCCCAGG
GCCGTACGCACCCTCGCCGCCGCGTTCGCCGACTACCCCGCCACGCGCCACACCGTCGATCCGGACCGCC
ACATCGAGCGGGTCACCGAGCTGCAAGAACTCTTCCTCACGCGCGTCGGGCTCGACATCGGCAAGGTGTG
GGTCGCGGACGACGGCGCCGCGGTGGCGGTCTGGACCACGCCGGAGAGCGTCGAAGCGGGGGCGGTGTTC
GCCGAGATCGGCCCGCGCATGGCCGAGTTGAGCGGTTCCCGGCTGGCCGCGCAGCAACAGATGGAAGGCC
TCCTGGCGCCGCACCGGCCCAAGGAGCCCGCGTGGTTCCTGGCCACCGTCGGCGTCTCGCCCGACCACCA
GGGCAAGGGTCTGGGCAGCGCCGTCGTGCTCCCCGGAGTGGAGGCGGCCGAGCGCGCCGGGGTGCCCGCC
TTCCTGGAGACATCCGCGCCCCGCAACCTCCCCTTCTACGAGCGGCTCGGCTTCACCGTCACCGCCGACG
TCGAGGTGCCCGAAGGACCGCGCACCTGGTGCATGACCCGCAAGCCCGGTGCCTGACACGTGCTACGAGA
TTTCGATTCCACCGCCGCCTTCTATGAAAGGTTGGGCTTCGGAATCGTTTTCCGGGACGCCGGCTGGATG
ATCCTCCAGCGCGGGGATCTCATGCTGGAGTTCTTCGCCCACCCCAACTTGTTTATTGCAGCTTATAATG
GTTACAAATAAAGCAATAGCATCACAAATTTCACAAATAAAGCATTTTTTTCACTGCATTCTAGTTGTGG
TTTGTCCAAACTCATCAATGTATCTTATCATGTCTGTATACCGTCGACCTCTAGCTAGAGCTTGGCGTAA
TCATGGTCATTACCAATGCTTAATCAGTGAGGCACCTATCTCAGCGATCTGTCTATTTCGTTCATCCATA
GTTGCCTGACTCCCCGTCGTGTAGATAACTACGATACGGGAGGGCTTACCATCTGGCCCCAGCGCTGCGA
TGATACCGCGAGAACCACGCTCACCGGCTCCGGATTTATCAGCAATAAACCAGCCAGCCGGAAGGGCCGA
GCGCAGAAGTGGTCCTGCAACTTTATCCGCCTCCATCCAGTCTATTAATTGTTGCCGGGAAGCTAGAGTA
AGTAGTTCGCCAGTTAATAGTTTGCGCAACGTTGTTGCCATCGCTACAGGCATCGTGGTGTCACGCTCGT
CGTTTGGTATGGCTTCATTCAGCTCCGGTTCCCAACGATCAAGGCGAGTTACATGATCCCCCATGTTGTG
CAAAAAAGCGGTTAGCTCCTTCGGTCCTCCGATCGTTGTCAGAAGTAAGTTGGCCGCAGTGTTATCACTC
ATGGTTATGGCAGCACTGCATAATTCTCTTACTGTCATGCCATCCGTAAGATGCTTTTCTGTGACTGGTG
AGTACTCAACCAAGTCATTCTGAGAATAGTGTATGCGGCGACCGAGTTGCTCTTGCCCGGCGTCAATACG
GGATAATACCGCGCCACATAGCAGAACTTTAAAAGTGCTCATCATTGGAAAACGTTCTTCGGGGCGAAAA
CTCTCAAGGATCTTACCGCTGTTGAGATCCAGTTCGATGTAACCCACTCGTGCACCCAACTGATCTTCAG
CATCTTTTACTTTCACCAGCGTTTCTGGGTGAGCAAAAACAGGAAGGCAAAATGCCGCAAAAAAGGGAAT
AAGGGCGACACGGAAATGTTGAATACTCATATTCTTCCTT
