>Addgene plasmid #157219 | pD649-HAsp-BTN2A3P-COMP5AP-AviTag-9xHis | depositor partial sequence | sequence record 303548 | insert (extracellular domain)
CAAGTTACAGTTGTGGGCCCTACAGATCCCATCCTGGCCATGGTCGGAGAGAACACCACACTGAGATGCT
GTCTGAGCCCCGAAGAGAACGCCGAGGATATGGAAGTGCGGTGGTTCCAGAGCCAGTTCAGCCCTGCCGT
GTTCGTGTACAAAGGCGGCAGAGAGCGGACCGAGGAACAGAAAGAAGAGTACCGGGGCAGAACCACCTTC
GTGTCCAAGGATAGCAGAGGCAGCGTGGCCCTGATCATCCACAATGTGACCGCCGAGGACAACGGCATCT
ACCAGTGCTACTTCCAAGAGGGCAGAAGCTGCAACGAGGCCATCCTGCATCTGGTGGTGGCCGGACTGGA
TTCTGAGCCTGTGATCGAGATGAGAGATCACGAGGATGGCGGCATCCAGCTCGAGTGTATCTCTGGCGGA
TGGTATCCCAAGCCTCTGACCGTTTGGAGAGATCCCTATGGCGAAGTGGTGCCCGCTCTGAAAGAAGTGT
CTACCCCTGACGCCGACAGCCTGTTTATGGTCACCACCGCCGTGATCATCAGAGACAAGAGCGTGCGGAA
CGTGTCCTGCAGCATCAATGATACCCTGCTGGGCCAGAAGAAAGAGAGCGTCATCTTCATCCCCGAGTCC
TTCATGCCCAGCAGAAGCCCTTGCGTT
